>Addgene plasmid #190191 | pET-Duet1-His-TEV-mCherry-OPTN WT | addgene full sequence | sequence record 376963 | Addgene NGS Result
GGGGAATTGTGAGCGGATAACAATTCCCCTCTAGAAATAATTTTGTTTAACTTTAAGAAGGAGATATACC
ATGGGCAGCAGCCATCACCATCATCACCACAGCCAGGATCCGAATTCGGAAAACCTGTATTTTCAGGGAG
TGAGCAAGGGCGAGGAGGATAACATGGCCATCATCAAGGAGTTCATGCGCTTCAAGGTGCACATGGAGGG
CTCCGTGAACGGCCACGAGTTCGAGATCGAGGGCGAGGGCGAGGGCCGCCCCTACGAGGGCACCCAGACC
GCCAAGCTGAAGGTGACCAAGGGTGGCCCCCTGCCCTTCGCCTGGGACATCCTGTCCCCTCAGTTCATGT
ACGGCTCCAAGGCCTACGTGAAGCACCCCGCCGACATCCCCGACTACTTGAAGCTGTCCTTCCCCGAGGG
CTTCAAGTGGGAGCGCGTGATGAACTTCGAGGACGGCGGCGTGGTGACCGTGACCCAGGACTCCTCCCTG
CAGGACGGCGAGTTCATCTACAAGGTGAAGCTGCGCGGCACCAACTTCCCCTCCGACGGCCCCGTAATGC
AGAAGAAGACCATGGGCTGGGAGGCCTCCTCCGAGCGGATGTACCCCGAGGACGGCGCCCTGAAGGGCGA
GATCAAGCAGAGGCTGAAGCTGAAGGACGGCGGCCACTACGACGCTGAGGTCAAGACCACCTACAAGGCC
AAGAAGCCCGTGCAGCTGCCCGGCGCCTACAACGTCAACATCAAGTTGGACATCACCTCCCACAACGAGG
ACTACACCATCGTGGAACAGTACGAACGCGCCGAGGGCCGCCACTCCACCGGCGGCATGGACGAGCTGTA
CAAGTCCGGACTCAGATCTCGAGCTATGTCCCATCAACCTCTCAGCTGCCTCACTGAAAAGGAGGACAGC
CCCAGTGAAAGCACAGGAAATGGACCCCCCCACCTGGCCCACCCAAACCTGGACACGTTTACCCCGGAGG
AGCTGCTGCAGCAGATGAAAGAGCTCCTGACCGAGAACCACCAGCTGAAAGAAGCCATGAAGCTAAATAA
TCAAGCCATGAAAGGGAGATTTGAGGAGCTTTCGGCCTGGACAGAGAAACAGAAGGAAGAACGCCAGTTT
TTTGAGATACAGAGCAAAGAAGCAAAAGAGCGTCTAATGGCCTTGAGTCATGAGAATGAGAAATTGAAGG
AAGAGCTTGGAAAACTAAAAGGGAAATCAGAAAGGTCATCTGAGGACCCCACTGATGACTCCAGGCTTCC
CAGGGCCGAAGCGGAGCAGGAAAAGGACCAGCTCAGGACCCAGGTGGTGAGGCTACAAGCAGAGAAGGCA
GACCTGTTGGGCATCGTGTCTGAACTGCAGCTCAAGCTGAACTCCAGCGGCTCCTCAGAAGATTCCTTTG
TTGAAATTAGGATGGCTGAAGGAGAAGCAGAAGGGTCAGTAAAAGAAATCAAGCATAGTCCTGGGCCCAC
GAGAACAGTCTCCACTGGCACGGCATTGTCTAAATATAGGAGCAGATCTGCAGATGGGGCCAAGAATTAC
TTCGAACATGAGGAGTTAACTGTGAGCCAGCTCCTGCTGTGCCTAAGGGAAGGGAATCAGAAGGTGGAGA
GACTTGAAGTTGCACTCAAGGAGGCCAAAGAAAGAGTTTCAGATTTTGAAAAGAAAACAAGTAATCGTTC
TGAGATTGAAACCCAGACAGAGGGGAGCACAGAGAAAGAGAATGATGAAGAGAAAGGCCCGGAGACTGTT
GGAAGCGAAGTGGAAGCACTGAACCTCCAGGTGACATCTCTGTTTAAGGAGCTTCAAGAGGCTCATACAA
AACTCAGCGAAGCTGAGCTAATGAAGAAGAGACTTCAAGAAAAGTGTCAGGCCCTTGAAAGGAAAAATTC
TGCAATTCCATCAGAGTTGAATGAAAAGCAAGAGCTTGTTTATACTAACAAAAAGTTAGAGCTACAAGTG
GAAAGCATGCTATCAGAAATCAAAATGGAACAGGCTAAAACAGAGGATGAAAAGTCCAAATTAACTGTGC
TACAGATGACACACAACAAGCTTCTTCAAGAACATAATAATGCATTGAAAACAATTGAGGAACTAACAAG
AAAAGAGTCAGAAAAAGTGGACAGGGCAGTGCTGAAGGAACTGAGTGAAAAACTGGAACTGGCAGAGAAG
GCTCTGGCTTCCAAACAGCTGCAAATGGATGAAATGAAGCAAACCATTGCCAAGCAGGAAGAGGACCTGG
AAACCATGACCATCCTCAGGGCTCAGATGGAAGTTTACTGTTCTGATTTTCATGCTGAAAGAGCAGCGAG
AGAGAAAATTCATGAGGAAAAGGAGCAACTGGCATTGCAGCTGGCAGTTCTGCTGAAAGAGAATGATGCT
TTCGAAGACGGAGGCAGGCAGTCCTTGATGGAGATGCAGAGTCGTCATGGGGCGAGAACAAGTGACTCTG
ACCAGCAGGCTTACCTTGTTCAAAGAGGAGCTGAGGACAGGGACTGGCGGCAACAGCGGAATATTCCGAT
TCATTCCTGCCCCAAGTGTGGAGAGGTTCTGCCTGACATAGACACGTTACAGATTCACGTGATGGATTGC
ATCATTTAAGCGGCCGCATAATGCTTAAGTCGAACAGAAAGTAATCGTATTGTACACGGCCGCATAATCG
AAATTAATACGACTCACTATAGGGGAATTGTGAGCGGATAACAATTCCCCATCTTAGTATATTAGTTAAG
TATAAGAAGGAGATATACATATGGCAGATCTCAATTGGATATCGGCCGGCCACGCGATCGCTGACGTCGG
TACCCTCGAGTCTGGTAAAGAAACCGCTGCTGCGAAATTTGAACGCCAGCACATGGACTCGTCTACTAGC
GCAGCTTAATTAACCTAGGCTGCTGCCACCGCTGAGCAATAACTAGCATAACCCCTTGGGGCCTCTAAAC
GGGTCTTGAGGGGTTTTTTGCTGAAAGGAGGAACTATATCCGGATTGGCGAATGGG
[124 nt withheld, positions 2997-3120]
C
[91 nt withheld, positions 3122-3212]
A
[49 nt withheld, positions 3214-3262]
CCTTTGACGTTGGAGTCCACGTTCTTT
[37 nt withheld, positions 3290-3326]
ACCCTATCTCGGTCTATTCTTTTGATTTATAAGGGATTTTGCCGATTTCGGCCTATTGGTTAAAAAATGA
GCTGATTTAACAAAAATTTAACGCGAATTTTAACAAAATATTAACGTTTACAATTTCTGGCGGCACGATG
GCATGAGATTATCAAAAAGGATCTTCACCTAGATCCTTTTAAATTAAAAATGAAGTTTTAAATCAATCTA
AAGTATATATGAGTAAACTTGGTCTGACAGTTACCAATGCTTAATCAGTGAGGCACCTATCTCAGCGATC
TGTCTATTTCGTTCATCCATAGTTGCCTGACTCCCCGTCGTGTAGATAACTACGATACGGGAGGGCTTAC
CATCTGGCCCCAGTGCTGCAATGATACCGCGAGACCCACGCTCACCGGCTCCAGATTTATCAGCAATAAA
CCAGCCAGCCGGAAGGGCCGAGCGCAGAAGTGGTCCTGCAACTTTATCCGCCTCCATCCAGTCTATTAAT
TGTTGCCGGGAAGCTAGAGTAAGTAGTTCGCCAGTTAATAGTTTGCGCAACGTTGTTGCCATTGCTACAG
GCATCGTGGTGTCACGCTCGTCGTTTGGTATGGCTTCATTCAGCTCCGGTTCCCAACGATCAAGGCGAGT
TACATGATCCCCCATGTTGTGCAAAAAAGCGGTTAGCTCCTTCGGTCCTCCGATCGTTGTCAGAAGTAAG
TTGGCCGCAGTGTTATCACTCATGGTTATGGCAGCACTGCATAATTCTCTTACTGTCATGCCATCCGTAA
GATGCTTTTCTGTGACTGGTGAGTACTCAACCAAGTCATTCTGAGAATAGTGTATGCGGCGACCGAGTTG
CTCTTGCCCGGCGTCAATACGGGATAATACCGCGCCACATAGCAGAACTTTAAAAGTGCTCATCATTGGA
AAACGTTCTTCGGGGCGAAAACTCTCAAGGATCTTACCGCTGTTGAGATCCAGTTCGATGTAACCCACTC
GTGCACCCAACTGATCTTCAGCATCTTTTACTTTCACCAGCGTTTCTGGGTGAGCAAAAACAGGAAGGCA
AAATGCCGCAAAAAAGGGAATAAGGGCGACACGGAAATGTTGAATACTCATACTCTTCCTTTTTCAATCA
TGATTGAAGCATTTATCAGGGTTATTGTCTCATGAGCGGATACATATTTGAATGTATTTAGAAAAATAAA
CAAATAGGTCATGACCAAAATCCCTTAACGTGAGTTTTCGTTCCACTGAGCGTCAGACCCCGTAGAAAAG
ATCAAAGGATCTTCTTGAGATCCTTTTTTTCTGCGCGTAATCTGCTGCTTGCAAACAAAAAAACCACCGC
TACCAGCGGTGGTTTGTTTGCCGGATCAAGAGCTACCAACTCTTTTTCCGAAGGTAACTGGCTTCAGCAG
AGCGCAGATACCAAATACTGTCCTTCTAGTGTAGCCGTAGTTAGGCCACCACTTCAAGAACTCTGTAGCA
CCGCCTACATACCTCGCTCTGCTAATCCTGTTACCAGTGGCTGCTGCCAGTGGCGATAAGTCGTGTCTTA
CCGGGTTGGACTCAAGACGATAGTTACCGGATAAGGCGCAGCGGTCGGGCTGAACGGGGGGTTCGTGCAC
ACAGCCCAGCTTGGAGCGAACGACCTACACCGAACTGAGATACCTACAGCGTGAGCTATGAGAAAGCGCC
ACGCTTCCCGAAGGGAGAAAGGCGGACAGGTATCCGGTAAGCGGCAGGGTCGGAACAGGAGAGCGCACGA
GGGAGCTTCCAGGGGGAAACGCCTGGTATCTTTATAGTCCTGTCGGGTTTCGCCACCTCTGACTTGAGCG
TCGATTTTTGTGATGCTCGTCAGGGGGGCGGAGCCTATGGAAAAACGCCAGCAACGCGGCCTTTTTACGG
TTCCTGGCCTTTTGCTGGCCTTTTGCTCACATGTTCTTTCCTGCGTTATCCCCTGATTCTGTGGATAACC
GTATTACCGCCTTTGAGTGAGCTGATACCGCTCGCCGCAGCCGAACGACCGAGCGCAGCGAGTCAGTGAG
CGAGGAAGCGGAAGAGCGCCTGATGCGGTATTTTCTCCTTACGCATCTGTGCGGTATTTCACACCGCAAT
GGTGCACTCTCAGTACAATCTGCTCTGATGCCGCATAGTTAAGCCAGTATACACTCCGCTATCGCTACGT
GACTGGGTCATGGCTGCGCCCCGACACCCGCCAACACCCGCTGACGCGCCCTGACGGGCTTGTCTGCTCC
CGGCATCCGCTTACAGACAAGCTGTGACCGTCTCCGGGAGCTGCATGTGTCAGAGGTTTTCACCGTCATC
ACCGAAACGCGCGAGGCAGCTGCGGTAAAGCTCATCAGCGTGGTCGTGAAGCGATTCACAGATGTCTGCC
TGTTCATCCGCGTCCAGCTCGTTGAGTTTCTCCAGAAGCGTTAATGTCTGGCTTCTGATAAAGCGGGCCA
TGTTAAGGGCGGTTTTTTCCTGTTTGGTCACTGATGCCTCCGTGTAAGGGGGATTTCTGTTCATGGGGGT
AATGATACCGATGAAACGAGAGAGGATGCTCACGATACGGGTTACTGATGATGAACATGCCCGGTTACTG
GAACGTTGTGAGGGTAAACAACTGGCGGTATGGATGCGGCGGGACCAGAGAAAAATCACTCAGGGTCAAT
GCCAGCGCTTCGTTAATACAGATGTAGGTGTTCCACAGGGTAGCCAGCAGCATCCTGCGATGCAGATCCG
GAACATAATGGTGCAGGGCGCTGACTTCCGCGTTTCCAGACTTTACGAAACACGGAAACCGAAGACCATT
CATGTTGTTGCTCAGGTCGCAGACGTTTTGCAGCAGCAGTCGCTTCACGTTCGCTCGCGTATCGGTGATT
CATTCTGCTAACCAGTAAGGCAACCCCGCCAGCCTAGCCGGGTCCTCAACGACAGGAGCACGATCATGCT
AGTCATGCCCCGCGCCCACCGGAAGGAGCTGACTGGGTTGAAGGCTCTCAAGGGCATCGGTCGAGATCCC
GGTGCCTAATGAGTGAGCTAACTTACATTAATTGCGTTGCGCTCACTGCCCGCTTTCCAGTCGGGAAACC
TGTCGTGCCAGCTGCATTAATGAATCGGCCAACGCGCGGGGAGAGGCGGTTTGCGTATTGGGCGCCAGGG
TGGTTTTTCTTTTCACCAGTGAGACGGGCAACAGCTGATTGCCCTTCACCGCCTGGCCCTGAGAGAGTTG
CAGCAAGCGGTCCACGCTGGTTTGCCCCAGCAGGCGAAAATCCTGTTTGATGGTGGTTAACGGCGGGATA
TAACATGAGCTGTCTTCGGTATCGTCGTATCCCACTACCGAGATGTCCGCACCAACGCGCAGCCCGGACT
CGGTAATGGCGCGCATTGCGCCCAGCGCCATCTGATCGTTGGCAACCAGCATCGCAGTGGGAACGATGCC
CTCATTCAGCATTTGCATGGTTTGTTGAAAACCGGACATGGCACTCCAGTCGCCTTCCCGTTCCGCTATC
GGCTGAATTTGATTGCGAGTGAGATATTTATGCCAGCCAGCCAGACGCAGACGCGCCGAGACAGAACTTA
ATGGGCCCGCTAACAGCGCGATTTGCTGGTGACCCAATGCGACCAGATGCTCCACGCCCAGTCGCGTACC
GTCTTCATGGGAGAAAATAATACTGTTGATGGGTGTCTGGTCAGAGACATCAAGAAATAACGCCGGAACA
TTAGTGCAGGCAGCTTCCACAGCAATGGCATCCTGGTCATCCAGCGGATAGTTAATGATCAGCCCACTGA
CGCGTTGCGCGAGAAGATTGTGCACCGCCGCTTTACAGGCTTCGACGCCGCTTCGTTCTACCATCGACAC
CACCACGCTGGCACCCAGTTGATCGGCGCGAGATTTAATCGCCGCGACAATTTGCGACGGCGCGTGCAGG
GCCAGACTGGAGGTGGCAACGCCAATCAGCAACGACTGTTTGCCCGCCAGTTGTTGTGCCACGCGGTTGG
GAATGTAATTCAGCTCCGCCATCGCCGCTTCCACTTTTTCCCGCGTTTTCGCAGAAACGTGGCTGGCCTG
GTTCACCACGCGGGAAACGGTCTGATAAGAGACACCGGCATACTCTGCGACATCGTATAACGTTACTGGT
TTCACATTCACCACCCTGAATTGACTCTCTTCCGGGCGCTATCATGCCATACCGCGAAAGGTTTTGCGCC
ATTCGATGGTGTCCGGGATCTCGACGCTCTCCCTTATGCGACTCCTGCATTAGGAAGCAGCCCAGTAGTA
GGTTGAGGCCGTTGAGCACCGCCGCCGCAAGGAATGGTGCATGCAAGGAGATGGCGCCCAACAGTCCCCC
GGCCACGGGGCCTGCCACCATACCCACGCCGAAACAAGCGCTCATGAGCCCGAAGTGGCGAGCCCGATCT
TCCCCATCGGTGATGTCGGCGATATAGGCGCCAGCAACCGCACCTGTGGCGCCGGTGATGCCGGCCACGA
TGCGTCCGGCGTAGAGGATCGAGATCGATCTCGATCCCGCGAAATTAATACGACTCACTATA
Features (pLannotate 1.2.2; 24 found; start..end, strand, type, name):
      3..27      +  protein_bind   lac operator: The lac repressor binds to the lac operator to inhibit transcription in E. coli. This inhibition can be relieved by adding lactose or isopropyl-β-D-thiogalactopyranoside (IPTG). lac repressor encoded by lacI
     42..64      +  RBS            RBS: efficient ribosome binding site from bacteriophage T7 gene 10 (Olins and Rangwala, 1989)
    119..138     +  CDS            TEV site (fragment): tobacco etch virus (TEV) protease recognition and cleavage site
    140..844     +  CDS            mCherry: mCherry is a basic (constitutively fluorescent) red fluorescent protein published in 2004, derived from Discosoma sp.. It is reported to be a very rapidly-maturing monomer with low acid sensitivity.
    845..865     +  misc_feature   MCS (fragment): multiple cloning site
    866..2596    +  CDS            OPTN: OPTN_HUMAN - Also known as FIP2, GLC1E, HIP7, HYPL, NRP. Experimental evidence at protein level: Swiss-Prot protein existence level 1. (Microbial infection) May constitute a cellular target for adenovirus E3 14.7 and Bluetongue virus protein NS3 to inhibit innate immune response. From Homo sapiens (Human).
   2665..2683    +  promoter       T7 promoter: promoter for bacteriophage T7 RNA polymerase
   2684..2708    +  protein_bind   lac operator: The lac repressor binds to the lac operator to inhibit transcription in E. coli. This inhibition can be relieved by adding lactose or isopropyl-β-D-thiogalactopyranoside (IPTG). lac repressor encoded by lacI
   2817..2858    +  CDS            S-Tag (fragment): affinity and epitope tag derived from pancreatic ribonuclease A
   2888..2905    +  CDS            SET1 (fragment): solubility-enhancement tag derived from T7 phage gene 10B
   2913..2960    +  terminator     T7 terminator: transcription terminator for bacteriophage T7 RNA polymerase
   2997..3452    +  rep_origin     f1 ori (sequence partly withheld): f1 bacteriophage origin of replication; arrow indicates direction of (+) strand synthesis
   3567..4427    -  CDS            AmpR: β-lactamase; bla; confers resistance to ampicillin, carbenicillin, and related antibiotics
   4428..4520    -  promoter       AmpR promoter: bla
   4601..5189    +  rep_origin     ori: high-copy-number ColE1/pMB1/pBR322/pUC origin of replication
   5375..5514    -  misc_feature   bom: basis of mobility region from pBR322
   5616..5807    -  CDS            rop: Rop protein, which maintains plasmids at low copy number; rop
   5824..6204    +  CDS            YPB1_ECOLX: Protein predicted: Swiss-Prot protein existence level 4. From Escherichia coli.
   6266..6330    -  CDS            TcR (fragment): tetracycline efflux protein; tet; confers resistance to tetracycline
   6345..6366    -  protein_bind   CAP binding site: CAP binding activates transcription in the presence of cAMP. E. coli catabolite activator protein
   6379..7461    -  CDS            lacI: lac repressor; lacI; The lac repressor binds to the lac operator to inhibit transcription in E. coli. This inhibition can be relieved by adding lactose or isopropyl-β-D-thiogalactopyranoside (IPTG).
   7462..7539    -  promoter       lacI promoter: lacI
   7547..7826    -  CDS            TcR (fragment): tetracycline efflux protein; tet; confers resistance to tetracycline
   7852..2       +  promoter       T7 promoter (across the origin): promoter for bacteriophage T7 RNA polymerase
