[The description below was written by a language model from this plasmid's Addgene catalogue record and pLannotate feature annotations shown in this document.]
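Description:
pET-Duet1-His-TEV-mCherry-OPTN WT is a bacterial expression plasmid built on the Novagen pETDuet-1 backbone, designed to produce recombinant wild-type human optineurin (OPTN, also known as NRP or FIP2) as a fluorescent, purifiable fusion protein. The plasmid is about 7.9 kb and is maintained in E. coli through a ColE1/pBR322-type origin accompanied by the bom region and the rop gene, which restrains copy number. Selection is by ampicillin via the β-lactamase gene. An f1 origin is also present, along with short tetracycline-resistance fragments that are non-functional remnants of the backbone.

The fusion sits in the first of the two Duet expression cassettes, under a T7 promoter with an adjacent lac operator and the T7 gene 10 ribosome binding site. According to the catalogue entry, the open reading frame begins with a 6xHis tag, followed by a TEV protease cleavage site, mCherry, a short linker derived from the multiple cloning site, and the full OPTN coding sequence. The His tag itself was not picked up by the automated annotation, although the TEV site, mCherry and OPTN were. The plasmid-borne lacI gene supplies lac repressor, so transcription stays off until it is induced with IPTG in a host that provides T7 RNA polymerase. The second T7/lac operator cassette appears empty, retaining only the S-tag remnant and the T7 terminator.

The His tag allows affinity purification and can be removed with TEV protease, leaving mCherry-OPTN. The associated work concerns the capture of ubiquitinated cargo in autophagy, which is consistent with using the purified red-fluorescent protein in in vitro assays, although the record does not describe specific applications.
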