Addgene plasmid #190191: pET-Duet1-His-TEV-mCherry-OPTN WT
Purpose: Plasmid for the expression of His-TEV-mCherry-OPTN WT. Internal reference: SMC797
Depositing lab: Sascha Martens. Depositing organization: University of Vienna. Publication: p62 filaments capture and present ubiquitinated cargos for autophagy. Zaffagnini G, Savova A, Danieli A, Romanov J, Tremel S, Ebner M, Peterbauer T, Sztacho M, Trapannone R, Tarafder AK, Sachse C, Martens S. EMBO J. 2018 Mar 1;37(5). pii: embj.201798308. doi: 10.15252/embj.201798308. Epub 2018 Jan 17. PubMed 29343546.
Backbone
  Vector backbone: pET Duet1
  Backbone manufacturer: Novagen
  Backbone size w/o insert (bp): 5420
  Total vector size (bp): 7871
  Vector type: Bacterial Expression
Growth in bacteria
  Bacterial resistance: Ampicillin, 100 μg/mL
  Growth temperature: 37°C
  Growth strain: DH5alpha
  Copy number: Unknown
Gene/Insert
  Gene/Insert name: optineurin (alt names: NRP; FIP2)
  Species: H. sapiens (human)
  GenBank ID: NC_000010.11
  Entrez Gene: OPTN (a.k.a. ALS12, FIP2, GLC1E, HIP7, HYPL, NRP, TFIIIA-INTP)
  Tag / fusion protein: 6xHis (N terminal on insert); TEV (N terminal on insert); mCherry (N terminal on insert)
Terms and licenses: Academic/Nonprofit Terms; Industry Terms: Not Available to Industry
How to cite: pET-Duet1-His-TEV-mCherry-OPTN WT was a gift from Sascha Martens (Addgene plasmid # 190191 ; http://n2t.net/addgene:190191 ; RRID:Addgene_190191)
